Addgene plasmid #229878: pHW1392
Purpose: Negative selection marker for extrachromosomal arrays during RMCE crosses- Psnt-1::HisCl1 cDNA::SL2::GFP-C1::tbb-2 3'UTR
Depositing lab: Han Wang. Depositing organization: University of Wisconsin, Madison. Publication: A versatile site-directed gene trap strategy to manipulate gene activity and control gene expression in Caenorhabditis elegans. Khan H, Huang X, Raj V, Wang H. PLoS Genet. 2025 Jan 22;21(1):e1011541. doi: 10.1371/journal.pgen.1011541. eCollection 2025 Jan. PubMed 39841730.
Backbone
  Vector backbone: pMLS257
  Backbone manufacturer: Erik Jorgensen, Addgene plasmid #73716
  Vector type: Worm Expression
Growth in bacteria
  Bacterial resistance: Ampicillin, 100 μg/mL
  Growth temperature: 37°C
  Growth strain: DH5alpha
  Copy number: High Copy
Gene/Insert
  Gene/Insert name: Psnt-1::HisCl1 cDNA::SL2::GFP-C1::tbb-2 3'UTR
  Species: C. elegans (nematode), Synthetic
  Tag / fusion protein: GFP-C1 (C terminal on insert)
  Cloning method: Gibson Cloning
Terms and licenses: Academic/Nonprofit Terms; Industry Terms: Not Available to Industry
How to cite: pHW1392 was a gift from Han Wang (Addgene plasmid # 229878 ; http://n2t.net/addgene:229878 ; RRID:Addgene_229878)
