[The description below was written by a language model from this plasmid's Addgene catalogue record and pLannotate feature annotations shown in this document.]
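Description:
pHW1392 is a C. elegans expression plasmid of 8,113 bp built by Gibson assembly in the pMLS257 backbone, which the feature table shows to be pBluescript-like. It carries a high-copy ColE1/pUC origin, an f1 origin, an ampicillin resistance gene (β-lactamase with its own promoter), and remnants of the lac promoter/operator, lacZα and multiple cloning site, with T3 and T7 promoters flanking the insert. It is propagated in E. coli under ampicillin selection.

The payload is a bicistronic worm transgene, Psnt-1::HisCl1 cDNA::SL2::GFP-C1::tbb-2 3'UTR. The snt-1 promoter, from the synaptotagmin gene and generally used for pan-neuronal expression, drives a cDNA for HisCl1, a histamine-gated chloride channel. An SL2 trans-splicing spacer follows, so that GFP is produced as a separate protein from the same operon-like transcript. The catalogue field lists GFP as a C-terminal tag, but the SL2 arrangement implies co-expression rather than fusion. The tbb-2 3'UTR/terminator closes the cassette. The automated annotation detects only the intron-containing, worm-optimised GFP (as a fragment match to mEGFP) and the tbb-2 terminator. The roughly 4 kb upstream that should hold the snt-1 promoter, HisCl1 and SL2 is unannotated apart from a short, probably incidental match to a U6 downstream region.

The stated use is as a negative selection marker for extrachromosomal arrays during recombinase-mediated cassette exchange (RMCE) crosses. Worms still carrying the array express HisCl1 in neurons, so exposure to histamine should silence those neurons and paralyse the animals. They also fluoresce green, which lets array-free integrants be identified and retained.
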