Features (pLannotate 1.2.2; 17 found; start..end, strand, type, name):
     31..61      +  promoter       lac promoter: promoter for the E. coli lac operon
     69..85      +  protein_bind   lac operator: The lac repressor binds to the lac operator to inhibit transcription in E. coli. This inhibition can be relieved by adding lactose or isopropyl-β-D-thiogalactopyranoside (IPTG). lac repressor encoded by lacI
    130..148     +  promoter       T3 promoter: promoter for bacteriophage T3 RNA polymerase
    161..191     +  misc_feature   MCS (fragment): pBluescript multiple cloning site
    192..209     +  misc_feature   MCS (fragment): pBluescript multiple cloning site
   1832..1851    -  misc_feature   3' CeU6 (fragment): region downstream of the C. elegans K09B11.12 U6 snRNA gene
   4204..5046    +  CDS            mEGFP (fragment): monomeric enhanced GFP, optimized with synthetic introns for expression in C. elegans
   5053..5376    +  terminator     tbb-2 terminator: tbb-2; transcription terminator for the C. elegans tubulin beta-2 gene
   5383..5427    +  misc_feature   MCS (fragment): pBluescript multiple cloning site
   5436..5454    -  promoter       T7 promoter: promoter for bacteriophage T7 RNA polymerase
   5462..5617    +  CDS            lacZα (fragment): LacZα fragment of β-galactosidase; lacZ fragment
   5622..6050    +  rep_origin     f1 ori (sequence partly withheld): f1 bacteriophage origin of replication; arrow indicates direction of (+) strand synthesis
   6103..6207    +  promoter       AmpR promoter: bla
   6208..7068    +  CDS            AmpR: β-lactamase; bla; confers resistance to ampicillin, carbenicillin, and related antibiotics
   7239..7827    +  rep_origin     ori: high-copy-number ColE1/pMB1/pBR322/pUC origin of replication
   8005..8095    +  CDS            lacI (fragment): lac repressor; lacI; The lac repressor binds to the lac operator to inhibit transcription in E. coli. This inhibition can be relieved by adding lactose or isopropyl-β-D-thiogalactopyranoside (IPTG).
   8108..16      +  protein_bind   CAP binding site (across the origin): CAP binding activates transcription in the presence of cAMP. E. coli catabolite activator protein
>Addgene plasmid #229878 | pHW1392 | addgene full sequence | sequence record 460858 | Addgene NGS Result
GAGTTAGCTCACTCATTAGGCACCCCAGGCTTTACACTTTATGCTTCCGGCTCGTATGTTGTGTGGAATT
GTGAGCGGATAACAATTTCACACAGGAAACAGCTATGACCATGATTACGCCAAGCGCGCAATTAACCCTC
ACTAAAGGGAACAAAAGCTGGAGCTCCACCGCGGTGGCGGCCGCTCTAGAAGGGCTGCAGGAATTCGATT
TCCTTCAGAAGACGTGCTTTCCTTTTTCTTCTCGTATCGATCCCCCGTATGGAAGGCTCCTCGTTTCAAC
AGCCAACCCCTTCCCATTCGTTTTCGTCGTCCGTCTTCTTCTTCGTCTTCTTTTTTCTTTTCTTTTCCTT
TTTCTGCTGGTTTTTGCGAGAAAGAGTGTATGCGAGAAAAGCCAGTTGGGGAAAAGAAGAAGAAGCGGTG
GGAGGCTCGACGGCGCGGAGCACACTTCTTCTCTGAGTCTGTCTCTTGCTCACGACTCCAGTCCAACATC
TCCAGCTTCTCACTAAAACGTTTTCTTTTTTGCTCGTGTGTCGTGTGCTCTCAACAAACCGCTAAGGACT
ATAAAATATTGAATAGGTGCCAGCACTTTTTTGTTCTAGTTCCAGAAAAAGTATTTCTTGTATTGGATTT
TCGATTGCTTCACCGTTACAGATAATTTTTCATTGTGAAAAATATCAATATATGGGGGTATTTTGAAAAA
TGATATTTTCATATCGAGTTTTTTCAAAATCAGTTTGGTTTTGTTGGATATTGTTCAAAACGCATTTTGC
CCAAAAAATAAATATTGAAACTTTACAAACATTATTTGTAGCCCCGTTCCATGCCTATTCCTATTTTCCG
TTAAAAGCCAAAAATACAAATAAAAATGAAAAATCTGTTTTTCGAACAATGGTATTTTGGTCTCATCACA
CTTTTGACTCTTCTCAATTATGCTTCGAAATAGGAACGAATTCAAATTTAACTAATGGCACTTGGGGTGC
ATCTTCTTTTGAAACAGAAAACTGACCTTTCACCCAAATGAAAATTACATGAGCTTGTGAAGATGACACA
GGTCAGTAAAAAGAAAAAAGTGCGTGGGTATTTCTTTCTCCATAATTCTTGAAATTTCATTGGAGATATT
TTGAAGAGGTGGGCTCATCTAAACATTAAGCTTAAGATTTTTGAAATATTTGAAAGACCCAAAATAACTT
ACACAATCTTTTCAACAAAAAAAACTGTCATGAATTTTTATTTCTGAAAAGTCTCCAACATTGTCGACAA
AGGAATTGATTTTTAATGTCTTCAAATAATTTAGAAGCCGACAAATCAAAACTGTTGATGCCCTTCGCTC
ATCTCTGATTTATCATCGTATTTCTCAATTTCCCGCGAAGTTCGAATTTAGACATGTTCCAAGGTCTCCG
AAACTTTTCACCCCAGAACATCATACAAATATTTTATACAAGCTTGAAAAAATGTTACTAAGAAATTTTA
TCTCCAGCAACCTAACATATAGTTACTAGAAACATTGTTGGCTGCCAAGTTCTGAGAAACACTACAATTT
TTAAAGTTTTTCCGAAAACTTTTTTAAATCTTTAAGTAACTTATCCATTCTCTCAGTTCTTGAAATATGT
TAGTGACAAGTTTTAAATATTTTTCCCAAGCCTATCTTGCAAAACTCCTGAATTAGAATCATTATTCAAA
GCCATGGGAAAATCAAGAATGCAACCACCACCGCAAATGCTCGATGTGAGCTTTCCCCAAAATTTGCATC
CTCTACAACACTTCTTTTTCACCTGCCCTCCGAAAGAGCACCTCTTCTCTTCTTTTTTTTGCTCTGACGA
CGACATCTAACAAAAAATCAATTTTTTTTCGTTTTTCCAAGCGGTCCTTTCGTGTAGTCGACCCATTCGT
ATTATCATTCGATGCTTTTTCACTTCTTATTTTTCGTCGCTTTTGAATTGCATATAGCGTGTTTATCGCA
ACGAAAAACAGACAAAAAAGAAAGCAAATATGCAAAAACAAAAAAATACGAAGCCAATAAAAAATATCTA
TCTTCAATTGGAATTCGAATTTTCAATTCAAATTCAAACCTACTAAAACCTACTATTTTCCATAATTATA
GATTCTCAAAGGTCTCCAAAGGAATGAGCCAAGAACAAAAAGTTGAGGAGAATACTGCACATTTCCCTTT
CTATAACTTTTTCAAGATCTACTAAGATTTTTGACCCTTGGGATCCTCAAAGTTTTCAAAAAGTAATCCT
GCTCTTCTCTAAATGACGTTTTTTTTTTTGTTTTCATCTGTTCAAAAAACCCCTTAACTAGTCGTCATTC
TTGCCCTTGAATAATAGGATAATATGATTAATCTAATGTCATAATAATCTCCTCTTCGTCTCCCATATTT
TTTCCCATACAAGGATTTCATTTTTACATCCGTGTTTCTCGTATCAGAATGTATTCTTCTTCTGGAAAAG
TAAACAGACTCCTACATCTCTCGCCTCTTTCTGAAAAATTCTAATTATTTCGCTTCTGTAAACACATTTT
CATCCGGGGTTTGCCTATTTTCCCATTCGACCCCCGACTCCGCCTCTTCATTCTCTCACGGAACCCTTTT
CTTCGACGCTTTGCATCTTGATTTACCTCTGATTTCATTTATCAATCAAACTTTCAGTCACCATGCAAAG
CCCAACTAGCAAATTGGTAGAATTCAGGTGCCTGATTGCGTTGGCAATATATTTGCACGCGCTGGAGCAA
TCGATCCAGCACTGCCATTGTGTTCATGGTTACAGAAATAACACGGAGAGCGCCGAGCTGGTCTCCCACT
ACGAGTCGAGTCTTTCGCTCCCGGACATTTTGCCCATTCCCTCAAAGACGTACGACAAGAACCGGGCTCC
CAAGCTCCTCGGCCAGCCCACAGTAGTCTACTTCCATGTCACGGTCCTCTCCCTGGACTCCATTAACGAG
GAGTCTATGACCTATGTGACGGACATCTTCCTTGCACAAAGCTGGCGTGATCCTCGCCTGCGGTTGCCTG
AGAACATGAGTGAGCAGTATCGCATATTGGATGTCGACTGGTTGCACAGCATTTGGCGGCCCGATTGCTT
CTTTAAGAACGCCAAAAAGGTCACCTTCCATGAGATGAGCATTCCCAATCACTATCTCTGGCTGTACCAC
GACAAAACGCTGCTCTATATGTCCAAACTCACGTTGGTCCTGTCGTGCGCCATGAAGTTTGAGTCCTATC
CGCATGACACGCAAATCTGCTCCATGATGATCGAGAGTTTATCCCATACGGTGGAAGATTTGGTTTTCAT
TTGGAACATGACCGACCCACTTGTGGTTAACACGGAGATTGAGTTGCCGCAGCTAGACATATCAAATAAC
TACACAACCGACTGTACTATAGAGTACTCAACAGGTAACTTCACCTGCCTGGCCATTGTGTTCAACCTGC
GCCGACGCCTGGGTTACCATTTGTTCCACACCTACATCCCCTCGGCTCTGATTGTGGTCATGTCTTGGAT
ATCGTTTTGGATAAAACCAGAAGCGATACCCGCCCGTGTAACTCTGGGAGTGACCTCACTGCTAACCCTG
GCCACCCAGAATACCCAGTCGCAACAATCGCTGCCGCCGGTTTCGTATGTCAAGGCTATAGACGTCTGGA
TGTCGTCCTGTTCGGTGTTTGTATTCCTTTCTCTGATGGAATTTGCAGTGGTCAACAATTTTATGGGACC
GGTGGCCACAAAGGCAATGAAGGGGTATTCGGACGAGAACATCAGTGATCTGGACGACCTAAAGCATCAT
CGGGAATCGATTATTGAGCCCCAGTACGACACTTTCTGCCATGGCCATGCCACAGCCATTTATATAGACA
AATTCTCGCGCTTTTTCTTCCCGTTTTCGTTCTTTATACTCAATATTGTCTATTGGACAACGTTCCTAAA
GTAAGCTGTCTCATCCTACTTTCACCTAGTTAACTGCTTGTCTTAAAATCTATGCTTCTCTTTAGTATCT
AAAATTTTCCTAGAAGCTTACAAGTATATAAATGGTCTCTTCTCAATAAAGGTTGTATATTTATTCATCT
TATTGAATCTGCCATTTCCTCGTTTTTGCGAGTTTATATACCTTCCAATTTTCTTTCTATTGTATTTTCA
ACTTCTAATTTTAATTCAGGGAAACTGCTTCAACGCATCAAAAATGGGTATGGTCAGTAAAGGAGAAGAA
TTGTTCACTGGAGTTGTCCCAATCCTCGTCGAGCTCGACGGAGACGTCAACGGACACAAGTTCTCCGTCT
CCGGAGAGGGAGAGGGAGACGCCACCTACGGAAAGCTCACCCTCAAGTTCATCTGCACCACCGGAAAGCT
CCCAGTCCCATGGCCAACCCTCGTCACCACCTTCTGCTACGGAGTCCAATGCTTCTCCCGTTACCCAGAC
CACATGAAGCGTCACGACTTCTTCAAGTCCGCCATGCCAGAGGGATACGTCCAAGAGCGTACCATCTTCT
TCAAGGTAAGTTTAAACATATATATACTAACTACTGATTATTTAAATTTTCAGGACGACGGAAACTACAA
GACCCGTGCCGAGGTCAAGTTCGAGGGAGACACCCTCGTCAACCGTATCGAGCTCAAGGTAAGTTTAAAC
AGTTCGGTACTAACTAACCATACATATTTAAATTTTCAGGGAATCGACTTCAAGGAGGACGGAAACATCC
TCGGACACAAGCTCGAGTACAACTACAACTCCCACAACGTCTACATCATGGCCGACAAGCAAAAGAACGG
AATCAAGGTCAACTTCAAGGTAAGTTTAAACATGATTTTACTAACTAACTAATCTGATTTAAATTTTCAG
ATCCGTCACAACATCGAGGACGGATCCGTCCAACTCGCCGACCACTACCAACAAAACACCCCAATCGGAG
ACGGACCAGTCCTCCTCCCAGACAACCACTACCTCTCCACCCAATCCGCCCTCTCCAAGGACCCAAACGA
GAAGCGTGACCACATGGTCCTCCTCGAGTTCGTCACCGCCGCCGGAATCACCCACGGAATGGACGAGCTC
TACAAGACGTAAATGCAAAATCCTTTCAAGCATTCCCTTCTTCTCTATCACTCTTCTTTCTTTTTGTCAA
AAAATTCTCTCGCTAATTTATTTGCTTTTTTAATGTTATTATTTTATGACTTTTTATAGTCACTGAAAAG
TTTGCATCTGAGTGAAGTGAATGCTATCAAAATGTGATTCTGTCTGATGTACTTTCACAATCTCTCTTCA
ATTCCATTTTGAAGTGCTTTAAACCCGAAAGGTTGAGAAAAATGCGAGCGCTCAAATATTTGTATTGTGT
TCGTTGAGTGACCCAACAAAAAGAGGAAACTTTATTGTGCCGCCAAGAAAAAAGTCTCAGTAATCAAGCT
TATCGATACCGTCGACCTCGAGGGGGGGCCCGGTACCCAATTCGCCCTATAGTGAGTCGTATTACGCGCG
CTCACTGGCCGTCGTTTTACAACGTCGTGACTGGGAAAACCCTGGCGTTACCCAACTTAATCGCCTTGCA
GCACATCCCCCTTTCGCCAGCTGGCGTAATAGCGAAGAGGCCCGCACCGATCGCCCTTCCCAACAGTTGC
GCAGCCTGAATGGCGAATGGG
[124 nt withheld, positions 5622-5745]
C
[91 nt withheld, positions 5747-5837]
A
[49 nt withheld, positions 5839-5887]
CCTTTGACGTTGGAGTCCACGTTCTTT
[37 nt withheld, positions 5915-5951]
ACCCTATCTCGGTCTATTCTTTTGATTTATAAGGGATTTTGCCGATTTCGGCCTATTGGTTAAAAAATGA
GCTGATTTAACAAAAATTTAACGCGAATTTTAACAAAATATTAACGCTTACAATTTAGGTGGCACTTTTC
GGGGAAATGTGCGCGGAACCCCTATTTGTTTATTTTTCTAAATACATTCAAATATGTATCCGCTCATGAG
ACAATAACCCTGATAAATGCTTCAATAATATTGAAAAAGGAAGAGTATGAGTATTCAACATTTCCGTGTC
GCCCTTATTCCCTTTTTTGCGGCATTTTGCCTTCCTGTTTTTGCTCACCCAGAAACGCTGGTGAAAGTAA
AAGATGCTGAAGATCAGTTGGGTGCACGAGTGGGTTACATCGAACTGGATCTCAACAGCGGTAAGATCCT
TGAGAGTTTTCGCCCCGAAGAACGTTTTCCAATGATGAGCACTTTTAAAGTTCTGCTATGTGGCGCGGTA
TTATCCCGTATTGACGCCGGGCAAGAGCAACTCGGTCGCCGCATACACTATTCTCAGAATGACTTGGTTG
AGTACTCACCAGTCACAGAAAAGCATCTTACGGATGGCATGACAGTAAGAGAATTATGCAGTGCTGCCAT
AACCATGAGTGATAACACTGCGGCCAACTTACTTCTGACAACGATCGGAGGACCGAAGGAGCTAACCGCT
TTTTTGCACAACATGGGGGATCATGTAACTCGCCTTGATCGTTGGGAACCGGAGCTGAATGAAGCCATAC
CAAACGACGAGCGTGACACCACGATGCCTGTAGCAATGGCAACAACGTTGCGCAAACTATTAACTGGCGA
ACTACTTACTCTAGCTTCCCGGCAACAATTAATAGACTGGATGGAGGCGGATAAAGTTGCAGGACCACTT
CTGCGCTCGGCCCTTCCGGCTGGCTGGTTTATTGCTGATAAATCTGGAGCCGGTGAGCGTGGGTCTCGCG
GTATCATTGCAGCACTGGGGCCAGATGGTAAGCCCTCCCGTATCGTAGTTATCTACACGACGGGGAGTCA
GGCAACTATGGATGAACGAAATAGACAGATCGCTGAGATAGGTGCCTCACTGATTAAGCATTGGTAACTG
TCAGACCAAGTTTACTCATATATACTTTAGATTGATTTAAAACTTCATTTTTAATTTAAAAGGATCTAGG
TGAAGATCCTTTTTGATAATCTCATGACCAAAATCCCTTAACGTGAGTTTTCGTTCCACTGAGCGTCAGA
CCCCGTAGAAAAGATCAAAGGATCTTCTTGAGATCCTTTTTTTCTGCGCGTAATCTGCTGCTTGCAAACA
AAAAAACCACCGCTACCAGCGGTGGTTTGTTTGCCGGATCAAGAGCTACCAACTCTTTTTCCGAAGGTAA
CTGGCTTCAGCAGAGCGCAGATACCAAATACTGTTCTTCTAGTGTAGCCGTAGTTAGGCCACCACTTCAA
GAACTCTGTAGCACCGCCTACATACCTCGCTCTGCTAATCCTGTTACCAGTGGCTGCTGCCAGTGGCGAT
AAGTCGTGTCTTACCGGGTTGGACTCAAGACGATAGTTACCGGATAAGGCGCAGCGGTCGGGCTGAACGG
GGGGTTCGTGCACACAGCCCAGCTTGGAGCGAACGACCTACACCGAACTGAGATACCTACAGCGTGAGCT
ATGAGAAAGCGCCACGCTTCCCGAAGGGAGAAAGGCGGACAGGTATCCGGTAAGCGGCAGGGTCGGAACA
GGAGAGCGCACGAGGGAGCTTCCAGGGGGAAACGCCTGGTATCTTTATAGTCCTGTCGGGTTTCGCCACC
TCTGACTTGAGCGTCGATTTTTGTGATGCTCGTCAGGGGGGCGGAGCCTATGGAAAAACGCCAGCAACGC
GGCCTTTTTACGGTTCCTGGCCTTTTGCTGGCCTTTTGCTCACATGTTCTTTCCTGCGTTATCCCCTGAT
TCTGTGGATAACCGTATTACCGCCTTTGAGTGAGCTGATACCGCTCGCCGCAGCCGAACGACCGAGCGCA
GCGAGTCAGTGAGCGAGGAAGCGGCCCAATACGCAAACCGCCTCTCCCCGCGCGTTGGCCGATTCATTAA
TGCAGCTGGCACGACAGGTTTCCCGACTGGAAAGCGGGCAGTGAGCGCAACGCAATTAATGT
